Addgene plasmid #219842: pDRF1 mBaojin-T2A-mCherry
Purpose: equimolar expression of mBaojin and mCherry in budding yeast
Depositing lab: Bas Teusink. Depositing organization: Vrije Universiteit Amsterdam. Publication: Side-by-Side Systematic Characterization of Novel FPs in Budding Yeast. Botman D, de Groot DH, Wehrens M, van Rossum K, Yska S, van der Kieft B, Albert V, Minghetti N, Goedhart J, Teusink B. ACS Synth Biol. 2026 Apr 1. doi: 10.1021/acssynbio.5c00676. PubMed 41919951.
Backbone
  Vector backbone: pDRF1
  Vector type: Yeast Expression
Growth in bacteria
  Bacterial resistance: Ampicillin, 100 μg/mL
  Growth temperature: 37°C
  Growth strain: DH5alpha
  Copy number: High Copy
Gene/Insert
  Gene/Insert name: mBaojin-T2A-mCherry
  Species: Synthetic
  Cloning method: Restriction Enzyme; 5′ cloning site Unknown (unknown if destroyed)
Terms and licenses: Academic/Nonprofit Terms; Industry Terms: Not Available to Industry
How to cite: pDRF1 mBaojin-T2A-mCherry was a gift from Bas Teusink (Addgene plasmid # 219842 ; http://n2t.net/addgene:219842 ; RRID:Addgene_219842)
