[The description below was written by a language model from this plasmid's Addgene catalogue record and pLannotate feature annotations shown in this document.]
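Description:
pDRF1 mBaojin-T2A-mCherry is an 8.4 kb yeast expression plasmid built on the pDRF1 backbone, an E. coli–Saccharomyces cerevisiae shuttle vector. In bacteria it replicates from a high-copy ColE1/pUC-type origin and is selected through the AmpR β-lactamase gene. An f1 origin and remnants of a lac promoter/operator and lacZα region are also carried over from the parental cloning vector. In yeast it is maintained episomally by the 2μ origin and selected by the URA3 auxotrophic marker, expressed from its own promoter, which complements uracil auxotrophy and can be counterselected with 5-FOA.

The payload is a synthetic open reading frame lying between attB1 and attB2 Gateway recombination sites and followed by the ADH1 terminator. It encodes the fluorescent protein mBaojin, a T2A peptide and the red fluorescent protein mCherry. The automated annotation recognises mCherry in full, but marks the upstream region only by a short mNeonGreen-like match and does not annotate mBaojin or T2A as such, so their presence rests on the catalogue entry. The T2A sequence causes ribosomal skipping during translation, so a single transcript yields two separate proteins in roughly equal amounts. The promoter driving the cassette is not stated in the record. The region upstream of attB1 carries only fragmentary matches to yeast genomic sequences, which do not identify it.

The stated purpose is equimolar expression of mBaojin and mCherry in budding yeast. mCherry can then serve as an internal reference for expression level, in keeping with the associated side-by-side characterisation of newer fluorescent proteins in yeast.
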