Features (pLannotate 1.2.2; 26 found; start..end, strand, type, name):
      3..257     -  CDS            BRP1 (fragment): BRP1_YEAST - Protein predicted: Swiss-Prot protein existence level 4. From Saccharomyces cerevisiae (strain ATCC 204508 / S288c) (Baker's yeast).
    359..375     -  promoter       ARG4 promoter (fragment): S. cerevisiae ARG4
    480..563     +  CDS            YG007_YEAST: Protein predicted: Swiss-Prot protein existence level 4. From Saccharomyces cerevisiae (strain ATCC 204508 / S288c) (Baker's yeast).
    800..824     +  protein_bind   attB1: mutant version of attB; recombination site for the Gateway® BP reaction BP Clonase™
   1511..1533    +  CDS            mNeonGreen (fragment): bright monomeric yellow-green fluorescent protein derived from LanYFP (Shaner et al., 2013)
   1614..2321    +  CDS            mCherry: mCherry is a basic (constitutively fluorescent) red fluorescent protein published in 2004, derived from Discosoma sp.. It is reported to be a very rapidly-maturing monomer with low acid sensitivity.
   2334..2358    -  protein_bind   attB2: mutant version of attB; recombination site for the Gateway® BP reaction BP Clonase™
   2386..2412    +  misc_feature   MCS (fragment): pBluescript multiple cloning site
   2421..2439    -  promoter       T7 promoter: promoter for bacteriophage T7 RNA polymerase
   2440..2583    +  CDS            ADH1 (fragment): ADH1_YEAST - Also known as ADC1. Experimental evidence at protein level: Swiss-Prot protein existence level 1. This isozyme preferentially catalyzes the conversion of primary unbranched alcohols to their corresponding aldehydes. Also shows activity toward secondary alcohols. From Saccharomyces cerevisiae (strain ATCC 204508 / S288c) (Baker's yeast).
   2587..2774    +  terminator     ADH1 terminator: S. cerevisiae ADH1; transcription terminator for the S. cerevisiae alcohol dehydrogenase 1 (ADH1) gene
   2782..2939    +  CDS            lacZα (fragment): LacZα fragment of β-galactosidase; lacZ fragment
   2945..2996    -  misc_feature   bom (fragment): basis of mobility region from pBR322
   3001..3084    +  CDS            RAF1 (fragment): RAF_YEAST - Experimental evidence at transcript level: Swiss-Prot protein existence level 2. Antagonizes transcriptional repression of recombinase FLP by REP1-REP2. May play a role in plasmid partitioning. From Saccharomyces cerevisiae (strain ATCC 204508 / S288c) (Baker's yeast).
   3238..4584    -  rep_origin     2μ ori: yeast 2μ plasmid origin of replication
   4589..4605    -  promoter       tet promoter (fragment): E. coli promoter for tetracycline efflux protein gene
   4695..5498    -  CDS            URA3: orotidine-5'-phosphate decarboxylase, required for uracil biosynthesis; S. cerevisiae URA3; yeast auxotrophic marker, counterselectable with 5-fluoroorotic acid (5-FOA)
   5499..5714    -  promoter       URA3 promoter: S. cerevisiae URA3
   5825..5929    +  promoter       AmpR promoter: bla
   5930..6790    +  CDS            AmpR: β-lactamase; bla; confers resistance to ampicillin, carbenicillin, and related antibiotics
   6961..7549    +  rep_origin     ori: high-copy-number ColE1/pMB1/pBR322/pUC origin of replication
   7732..7824    +  CDS            lacI (fragment): lac repressor; lacI; The lac repressor binds to the lac operator to inhibit transcription in E. coli. This inhibition can be relieved by adding lactose or isopropyl-β-D-thiogalactopyranoside (IPTG).
   7837..7858    +  protein_bind   CAP binding site: CAP binding activates transcription in the presence of cAMP. E. coli catabolite activator protein
   7873..7903    +  promoter       lac promoter: promoter for the E. coli lac operon
   7911..7927    +  protein_bind   lac operator: The lac repressor binds to the lac operator to inhibit transcription in E. coli. This inhibition can be relieved by adding lactose or isopropyl-β-D-thiogalactopyranoside (IPTG). lac repressor encoded by lacI
   8008..8436    -  rep_origin     f1 ori (sequence partly withheld): f1 bacteriophage origin of replication; arrow indicates direction of (+) strand synthesis
>Addgene plasmid #219842 | pDRF1 mBaojin-T2A-mCherry | addgene full sequence | sequence record 437589 | Addgene NGS Result
CAAGCTTCCTGAAACGGAGAAACATAAACAGGCATTGCTGGGATCACCCATACATCACTCTGTTTTGCCT
GACCTTTTCCGGTAATTTGAAAACAAACCCGGTCTCGAAGCGGAGATCCGGCGATAATTACCGCAGAAAT
AAACCCATACACGAGACGTAGAACCAGCCGCACATGGCCGGAGAAACTCCTGCGAGAATTTCGTAAACTC
GCGCGCATTGCATCTGTATTTCCTAATGCGGCACTTCCAGGCCTCGATCGAGACCGTTTATCCATTGCTT
TTTTGTTGTCTTTTTCCCTCGTTCACAGAAAGTCTGAAGAAGCTATAGTAGAACTATGAGCTTTTTTTGT
TTCTGTTTTCCTTTTTTTTTTTTTTACCTCTGTGGAAATTGTTACTCTCACACTCTTTAGTTCGTTTGTT
TGTTTTGTTTATTCCAATTATGACCGGTGACGAAACGTGGTCGATGGTGGGTACCGCTTATGCTCCCCTC
CATTAGTTTCGATTATATAAAAAGGCCAAATATTGTATTATTTTCAAATGTCCTATCATTATCGTCTAAC
ATCTAATTTCTCTTAAATTTTTTCTCTTTCTTTCCTATAACACCAATAGTGAAAATCTTTTTTTCTTCTA
TATCTACAAAAACTTTTTTTTTCTATCAACCTCGTTGATAAATTTTTTCTTTAACAATCGTTAATAATTA
ATTAATTGGAAAATAACCATTTTTTCTCTCTTTTATACACACATTCAAAAGAAAGAAAAAAAATATACCC
CAGCCTCGACTAGTGAATTCGCGGCCATCACAAGTTTGTACAAAAAAGCAGGCTGCTAGCATGGTCTCAA
AGGGAGAGGAGGAAAACATGGCTAGTACACCATTTAAATTTCAACTTAAAGGAACCATCAATGGCAAATC
GTTTACCGTTGAAGGCGAAGGTGAAGGGAACTCACATGAAGGTTCTCATAAAGGAAAATATGTTTGTACA
AGTGGAAAACTACCGATGTCATGGGCAGCACTTGGGACAACCTTTGGTTATGGAATGAAATATTATACCA
AATATCCTAGTGGACTGAAGAACTGGTTTCGTGAAGTAATGCCCGGAGGCTTTACCTACGATCGTCATAT
TCAATATAAAGGCGATGGGAGTATCCATGCAAAACACCAACACTTTATGAAAAATGGGACTTATCACAAC
ATTGTAGAATTTACCGGTCAGGATTTTAAAGAAAATAGTCCAGTCTTAACTGGAGATATGAATGTCTCAT
TACCGAATGAAGTCCCACAAATACCCAGAGATGATGGAGTAGAATGCCCAGTGACCTTGCTTTATCCTTT
ATTATCGGATAAATCAAAATACGTCGAGGCTCACCAATATACAATCTGCAAGCCTCTTCATAATCAACCA
GCACCTGATGTCCCATATCACTGGATTCGTAAACAATACACACAAAGCAAAGATGATGCCGAGGAACGCG
ATCATATCTGTCAATCAGAGACTCTCGAAGCACACTTAAAGGGCATGGACGAGCTGTATAAGTCCGGAGA
GGGCAGAGGAAGTCTTCTAACATGCGGTGACGTGGAGGAGAATCCCGGCCCTGGGGATCCACCGGTCGCC
ACCATGGTGAGCAAGGGCGAGGAGGATAACATGGCCATCATCAAGGAGTTCATGCGCTTCAAGGTGCACA
TGGAGGGCTCCGTGAACGGCCACGAGTTCGAGATCGAGGGCGAGGGCGAGGGCCGCCCCTACGAGGGCAC
CCAGACCGCCAAGCTGAAGGTGACCAAGGGTGGCCCCCTGCCCTTCGCCTGGGACATCCTGTCCCCTCAG
TTCATGTACGGCTCCAAGGCCTACGTGAAGCACCCCGCCGACATCCCCGACTACTTGAAGCTGTCCTTCC
CCGAGGGCTTCAAGTGGGAGCGCGTGATGAACTTCGAGGACGGCGGCGTGGTGACCGTGACCCAGGACTC
CTCCCTGCAGGACGGCGAGTTCATCTACAAGGTGAAGCTGCGCGGCACCAACTTCCCCTCCGACGGCCCC
GTAATGCAGAAGAAGACCATGGGCTGGGAGGCCTCCTCCGAGCGGATGTACCCCGAGGACGGCGCCCTGA
AGGGCGAGATCAAGCAGAGGCTGAAGCTGAAGGACGGCGGCCACTACGACGCTGAGGTCAAGACCACCTA
CAAGGCCAAGAAGCCCGTGCAGCTGCCCGGCGCCTACAACGTCAACATCAAGTTGGACATCACCTCCCAC
AACGAGGACTACACCATCGTGGAACAGTACGAACGCGCCGAGGGCCGCCACTCCACCGGCGGCATGGACG
AGCTGTACAAGTAAAGCGGCCGCACCCAGCTTTCTTGTACAAAGTGGTGTAGTTAATTCATGATGGCCGC
TGCAGGTCGACCTCGAGGGGGGGCCCGGTACCCAATTCGCCCTATAGTGAGTCGTATTACGCGCGGATCC
AGCTTTGGACTTCTTCGCCAGAGGTTTGGTCAAGTCTCCAATCAAGGTTGTCGGCTTGTCTACCTTGCCA
GAAATTTACGAAAAGATGGAAAAGGGTCAAATCGTTGGTAGATACGTTGTTGACACTTCTAAATAAGCGA
ATTTCTTATGATTTATGATTTTTATTATTAAATAAGTTATAAAAAAAATAAGTGTATACAAATTTTAAAG
TGACTCTTAGGTTTTAAAACGAAAATTCTTATTCTTGAGTAACTCTTTCCTGTAGGTCAGGTTGCTTTCT
CAGGTATAGCATGAGGTCGCTCTTATTGACCACACCTCTACCGGCATGCCAATTCACTGGCCGTCGTTTT
ACAACGTCGTGACTGGGAAAACCCTGGCGTTACCCAACTTAATCGCCTTGCAGCACATCCCCCTTTCGCC
AGCTGGCGTAATAGCGAAGAGGCCCGCACCGATCGCCCTTCCCAACAGTTGCGCAGCCTGAATGGCGAAT
GGCGCCTGATGCGGTATTTTCTCCTTACGCATCTGTGCGGTATTTCACACCGCATAATCGGATCGTACTT
GTTACCCATCATTGAATTTTGAACATCCGAACCTGGAAGTTTTCCCTGAAACAGATAGTATATTTGAACC
TGTATAATAATATATAGTCTAGCGCTTTACGGAAGACAATGTATGTATTTCGGTTCCTGGAGAAACTATT
GCATCTATTGCATAGGTAATCTTGCACGTCGCATCCCCGGTTCATTTTCTGCGTTTCCATCTTGCACTTC
AATAGCATATCTTTGTTAACGAAGCATCTGTGCTTCATTTTGTAGAACAAAAATGCAACGCGAGAGCGCT
AATTTTTCAAACAAAGAATCTGAGCTGCATTTTTACAGAACAGAAATGCAACGCGAAAGCGCTATTTTAC
CAACGAAGAATCTGTGCTTCATTTTTGTAAAACAAAAATGCAACGCGAGAGCGCTAATTTTTCAAACAAA
GAATCTGAGCTGCATTTTTACAGAACAGAAATGCAACGCGAGAGCGCTATTTTACCAACAAAGAATCTAT
ACTTCTTTTTTGTTCTACAAAAATGCATCCCGAGAGCGCTATTTTTCTAACAAAGCATCTTAGATTACTT
TTTTTCTCCTTTGTGCGCTCTATAATGCAGTCTCTTGATAACTTTTTGCACTGTAGGTCCGTTAAGGTTA
GAAGAAGGCTACTTTGGTGTCTATTTTCTCTTCCATAAAAAAAGCCTGACTCCACTTCCCGCGTTTACTG
ATTACTAGCGAAGCTGCGGGTGCATTTTTTCAAGATAAAGGCATCCCCGATTATATTCTATACCGATGTG
GATTGCGCATACTTTGTGAACAGAAAGTGATAGCGTTGATGATTCTTCATTGGTCAGAAAATTATGAACG
GTTTCTTCTATTTTGTCTCTATATACTACGTATAGGAAATGTTTACATTTTCGTATTGTTTTCGATTCAC
TCTATGAATAGTTCTTACTACAATTTTTTTGTCTAAAGAGTAATACTAGAGATAAACATAAAAAATGTAG
AGGTCGAGTTTAGATGCAAGTTCAAGGAGCGAAAGGTGGATGGGTAGGTTATATAGGGATATAGCACAGA
GATATATAGCAAAGAGATACTTTTGAGCAATGTTTGTGGAAGCGGTATTCGCAATATTTTAGTAGCTCGT
TACAGTCCGGTGCGTTTTTGGTTTTTTGAAAGTGCGTCTTCAGAGCGCTTTTGGTTTTCAAAAGCGCTCT
GAAGTTCCTATACTTTCTAGCTAGAGAATAGGAACTTCGGAATAGGAACTTCAAAGCGTTTCCGAAAACG
AGCGCTTCCGAAAATGCAACGCGAGCTGCGCACATACAGCTCACTGTTCACGTCGCACCTATATCTGCGT
GTTGCCTGTATATATATATACATGAGAAGAACGGCATAGTGCGTGTTTATGCTTAAATGCGTACTTATAT
GCGTCTATTTATGTAGGATGAAAGGTAGTCTAGTACCTCCTGTGATATTATCCCATTCCATGCGGGGTAT
CGTATGCTTCCTTCAGCACTACCCTTTAGCTGTTCTATATGCTGCCACTCCTCAATTGGATTAGTCTCAT
CCTTCAATGCTATCATTTCCTTTGATATTGGATCGATCCGATGATAAGCTGTCAAACATGAGAATTGGGT
AATAACTGATATAATTAAATTGAAGCTCTAATTTGTGAGTTTAGTATACATGCATTTACTTATAATACAG
TTTTTTAGTTTTGCTGGCCGCATCTTCTCAAATATGCTTCCCAGCCTGCTTTTCTGTAACGTTCACCCTC
TACCTTAGCATCCCTTCCCTTTGCAAATAGTCCTCTTCCAACAATAATAATGTCAGATCCTGTAGAGACC
ACATCATCCACGGTTCTATACTGTTGACCCAATGCGTCTCCCTTGTCATCTAAACCCACACCGGGTGTCA
TAATCAACCAATCGTAACCTTCATCTCTTCCACCCATGTCTCTTTGAGCAATAAAGCCGATAACAAAATC
TTTGTCGCTCTTCGCAATGTCAACAGTACCCTTAGTATATTCTCCAGTAGATAGGGAGCCCTTGCATGAC
AATTCTGCTAACATCAAAAGGCCTCTAGGTTCCTTTGTTACTTCTTCTGCCGCCTGCTTCAAACCGCTAA
CAATACCTGGGCCCACCACACCGTGTGCATTCGTAATGTCTGCCCATTCTGCTATTCTGTATACACCCGC
AGAGTACTGCAATTTGACTGTATTACCAATGTCAGCAAATTTTCTGTCTTCGAAGAGTAAAAAATTGTAC
TTGGCGGATAATGCCTTTAGCGGCTTAACTGTGCCCTCCATGGAAAAATCAGTCAAGATATCCACATGTG
TTTTTAGTAAACAAATTTTGGGACCTAATGCTTCAACTAACTCCAGTAATTCCTTGGTGGTACGAACATC
CAATGAAGCACACAAGTTTGTTTGCTTTTCGTGCATGATATTAAATAGCTTGGCAGCAACAGGACTAGGA
TGAGTAGCAGCACGTTCCTTATATGTAGCTTTCGACATGATTTATCTTCGTTTCCTGCATGTTTTTGTTC
TGTGCAGTTGGGTTAAGAATACTGGGCAATTTCATGTTTCTTCAACACTACATATGCGTATATATACCAA
TCTAAGTCTGTGCTCCTTCCTTCGTTCTTCCTTCTGTTCGGAGATTACCGAATCAAAAAAATTTCAAGGA
AACCGAAATCAAAAAAAAGAATAAAAAAAAAATGATGAATTGAAAAGCTAATTCTTGAAGACGAAAGGGC
CTCGTGATACGCCTATTTTTATAGGTTAATGTCATGATAATAATGGTTTCTTAGACGTCAGGTGGCACTT
TTCGGGGAAATGTGCGCGGAACCCCTATTTGTTTATTTTTCTAAATACATTCAAATATGTATCCGCTCAT
GAGACAATAACCCTGATAAATGCTTCAATAATATTGAAAAAGGAAGAGTATGAGTATTCAACATTTCCGT
GTCGCCCTTATTCCCTTTTTTGCGGCATTTTGCCTTCCTGTTTTTGCTCACCCAGAAACGCTGGTGAAAG
TAAAAGATGCTGAAGATCAGTTGGGTGCACGAGTGGGTTACATCGAACTGGATCTCAACAGCGGTAAGAT
CCTTGAGAGTTTTCGCCCCGAAGAACGTTTTCCAATGATGAGCACTTTTAAAGTTCTGCTATGTGGCGCG
GTATTATCCCGTATTGACGCCGGGCAAGAGCAACTCGGTCGCCGCATACACTATTCTCAGAATGACTTGG
TTGAGTACTCACCAGTCACAGAAAAGCATCTTACGGATGGCATGACAGTAAGAGAATTATGCAGTGCTGC
CATAACCATGAGTGATAACACTGCGGCCAACTTACTTCTGACAACGATCGGAGGACCGAAGGAGCTAACC
GCTTTTTTGCACAACATGGGGGATCATGTAACTCGCCTTGATCGTTGGGAACCGGAGCTGAATGAAGCCA
TACCAAACGACGAGCGTGACACCACGATGCCTGTAGCAATGGCAACAACGTTGCGCAAACTATTAACTGG
CGAACTACTTACTCTAGCTTCCCGGCAACAATTAATAGACTGGATGGAGGCGGATAAAGTTGCAGGACCA
CTTCTGCGCTCGGCCCTTCCGGCTGGCTGGTTTATTGCTGATAAATCTGGAGCCGGTGAGCGTGGGTCTC
GCGGTATCATTGCAGCACTGGGGCCAGATGGTAAGCCCTCCCGTATCGTAGTTATCTACACGACGGGGAG
TCAGGCAACTATGGATGAACGAAATAGACAGATCGCTGAGATAGGTGCCTCACTGATTAAGCATTGGTAA
CTGTCAGACCAAGTTTACTCATATATACTTTAGATTGATTTAAAACTTCATTTTTAATTTAAAAGGATCT
AGGTGAAGATCCTTTTTGATAATCTCATGACCAAAATCCCTTAACGTGAGTTTTCGTTCCACTGAGCGTC
AGACCCCGTAGAAAAGATCAAAGGATCTTCTTGAGATCCTTTTTTTCTGCGCGTAATCTGCTGCTTGCAA
ACAAAAAAACCACCGCTACCAGCGGTGGTTTGTTTGCCGGATCAAGAGCTACCAACTCTTTTTCCGAAGG
TAACTGGCTTCAGCAGAGCGCAGATACCAAATACTGTTCTTCTAGTGTAGCCGTAGTTAGGCCACCACTT
CAAGAACTCTGTAGCACCGCCTACATACCTCGCTCTGCTAATCCTGTTACCAGTGGCTGCTGCCAGTGGC
GATAAGTCGTGTCTTACCGGGTTGGACTCAAGACGATAGTTACCGGATAAGGCGCAGCGGTCGGGCTGAA
CGGGGGGTTCGTGCACACAGCCCAGCTTGGAGCGAACGACCTACACCGAACTGAGATACCTACAGCGTGA
GCTATGAGAAAGCGCCACGCTTCCCGAAGGGAGAAAGGCGGACAGGTATCCGGTAAGCGGCAGGGTCGGA
ACAGGAGAGCGCACGAGGGAGCTTCCAGGGGGAAACGCCTGGTATCTTTATAGTCCTGTCGGGTTTCGCC
ACCTCTGACTTGAGCGTCGATTTTTGTGATGCTCGTCAGGGGGGCGGAGCCTATGGAAAAACGCCAGCAA
CGCGGCCTTTTTACGGTTCCTGGCCTTTTGCTGGCCTTTTGCTCACATGTTCTTTCCTGCGTTATCCCCT
GATTCTGTGGATAACCGTATTACCGCCTTTGAGTGAGCTGATACCGCTCGCCGCAGCCGAACGACCGAGC
GCAGCGAGTCAGTGAGCGAGGAAGCGGAAGAGCGCCCAATACGCAAACCGCCTCTCCCCGCGCGTTGGCC
GATTCATTAATGCAGCTGGCACGACAGGTTTCCCGACTGGAAAGCGGGCAGTGAGCGCAACGCAATTAAT
GTGAGTTAGCTCACTCATTAGGCACCCCAGGCTTTACACTTTATGCTTCCGGCTCGTATGTTGTGTGGAA
TTGTGAGCGGATAACAATTTCACACAGGAAACAGCTATGACCATGATTACGCCAAGCTTACCGCATCAGG
AAATTGTAAGCGTTAATATTTTGTTAAAATTCGCGTTAAATTTTTGTTAAATCAGCTCATTTTTTAACCA
ATAGGCCGAAATCGGCAAAATCCCTTATAAATCAAAAGAATAGACCGAGATAGGGT
[37 nt withheld, positions 8107-8143]
AAAGAACGTGGACTCCAACGTCAAAGG
[49 nt withheld, positions 8171-8219]
T
[91 nt withheld, positions 8221-8311]
G
[124 nt withheld, positions 8313-8436]
CCATTCGC
